>Addgene plasmid #168157 | pMS24: pCascade(PmcCAST)_entry | addgene full sequence | sequence record 330730 | Addgene NGS Result
CGAAGGTTAAGTCAGTTGGGGAACTGCTTAACCTTCGATCAAACCACCTCCCCAGGTGGTTTTTTCGTTT
ACAGGGCAAAAGATTACGCGCAGAAAAAAAGGATCTCAAGAAGATCCTTTGATCTTTTCTACTGAACCGC
TCTAGATTTCAGTGCAATTTATCTCTTCAAATGTAGCACCTGAAGTCAGCCCCATACGATATAAGTTGTA
ATTCTCATGTTAGTCATGCCCCGCGCCCACCGGAAGGAGCTGACTGGGTTGAAGGCTCTCAAGGGCATCG
GTCGAGATCCCGGTGCCTAATGAGTGAGCTAACTTACATTAATTGCGTTGCGCTCACTGCCCGCTTTCCA
GTCGGGAAACCTGTCGTGCCAGCTGCATTAATGAATCGGCCAACGCGCGGGGAGAGGCGGTTTGCGTATT
GGGCGCCAGGGTGGTTTTTCTTTTCACCAGTGAGACGGGCAACAGCTGATTGCCCTTCACCGCCTGGCCC
TGAGAGAGTTGCAGCAAGCGGTCCACGCTGGTTTGCCCCAGCAGGCGAAAATCCTGTTTGATGGTGGTTA
ACGGCGGGATATAACATGAGCTGTCTTCGGTATCGTCGTATCCCACTACCGAGATGTCCGCACCAACGCG
CAGCCCGGACTCGGTAATGGCGCGCATTGCGCCCAGCGCCATCTGATCGTTGGCAACCAGCATCGCAGTG
GGAACGATGCCCTCATTCAGCATTTGCATGGTTTGTTGAAAACCGGACATGGCACTCCAGTCGCCTTCCC
GTTCCGCTATCGGCTGAATTTGATTGCGAGTGAGATATTTATGCCAGCCAGCCAGACGCAGACGCGCCGA
GACAGAACTTAATGGGCCCGCTAACAGCGCGATTTGCTGGTGACCCAATGCGACCAGATGCTCCACGCCC
AGTCGCGTACCGTCTTCATGGGAGAAAATAATACTGTTGATGGGTGTCTGGTCAGAGACATCAAGAAATA
ACGCCGGAACATTAGTGCAGGCAGCTTCCACAGCAATGGCATCCTGGTCATCCAGCGGATAGTTAATGAT
CAGCCCACTGACGCGTTGCGCGAGAAGATTGTGCACCGCCGCTTTACAGGCTTCGACGCCGCTTCGTTCT
ACCATCGACACCACCACGCTGGCACCCAGTTGATCGGCGCGAGATTTAATCGCCGCGACAATTTGCGACG
GCGCGTGCAGGGCCAGACTGGAGGTGGCAACGCCAATCAGCAACGACTGTTTGCCCGCCAGTTGTTGTGC
CACGCGGTTGGGAATGTAATTCAGCTCCGCCATCGCCGCTTCCACTTTTTCCCGCGTTTTCGCAGAAACG
TGGCTGGCCTGGTTCACCACGCGGGAAACGGTCTGATAAGAGACACCGGCATACTCTGCGACATCGTATA
ACGTTACTGGTTTCACATTCACCACCCTGAATTGACTCTCTTCCGGGCGCTATCATGCCATACCGCGAAA
GGTTTTGCGCCATTCGATGGTGTCCGGGATCTCGACGCTCTCCCTTATGCGACTCCTGCATTAGGAAATT
AATACGACTCACTATAGGGGAATTGTGAGCGGATAACAATTCCCCTGTAGAAATAATTTTGTTTAACTTT
AATAAGGAGATATACCATGGTGAGTCGTGGCTTTATGCCGTTAGGCGTTGCTCAAAGAGACCTCTGGTCT
CAGTGAGTCGTGGCTTTATGCCGTTAGGCGTTGCTCAAGATCCGAATTCGAGCTCGGCGCGCCTGCAGGT
CGACAAGCTTGCGGCCGCATAATGCTTAAGTCGAACAGAAAGTAATCGTATTGTACACGGCCGCATAATC
GAAATTAATACGACTCACTATAGGGGAATTGTGAGCGGATAACAATTCCCCATCTTAGTATATTAGTTAA
GTATAAGAAGGAGATATACATATGACAGCTATATTAATTCAAAGTGAGGAATATGTAGACTTAACATTTA
AGCTAAGAGGCGCACCGATTCCTCTTGACAACGGTTATCTTACCTACGCTGCCTTATCCCGTATTTGTCC
CCCACTACATGAACTAAAGTCTATTGGGATTCATCCGATTGCTGGAATACCGACCAGGAACAATTTGCTT
GAGCTAACTGCTCAATCTCGTCTAAAAATTCGGATTTATCATCAGCAAATTCCTTTAATTTATCCTTATT
TAGCGGGTCAAGCTTTTCATATAGGTCAAAATTTTTATCAACTAGATATCCCCGACTACAAACCGTTAAT
TTCTTCAGAAAGTGTCTATTCCAGATTAGTGATAATTAAAGGGTTCCAAGACTCTACTAACTTTATTGAA
GCTGTGCAACGGCAAATGGATAATTTAGGAATACAAGGAAAAATTGAACTTCTTACCCGACAAGATGGAA
CACCTCAACGAAGACAATTAACCATCAATAAAGAAGGGAAACAGTTTAAAGTTAGAGGATTTGGCGTAAA
AATCAGTGAACTCAATCCTGAAGATTCCTTAACCTTGCAAGAACAGGGAATTGGCGGGAAACGAAAGATG
ATGTGTGGAATATTTGTCCCAGCGACTCGCAGCAAGGAAGAAGAGGAAACCTGATGATAGTCTCTACCCA
ACCCAAAATTTCCCTATCTCTCCATGCTGCGGATACGACAATAATGCACCGCGTCGGAATGACCGGACTT
TACATGACTTTAAAGCGATTGGAAAAGCAATATCCCTTATCTCGTCAACGGGGAGGACATATATCATGGT
TTTTGACTGCTGATACTATTGAATTATTCTGGGAAGGAAGTGATTTCATCGCCTTATCTTGGTTAATTAA
TGAGTCTTTTCAATTAGATGATACAGGTTTAATTCATTTAGTAGGATTAGACAATGATCGAATAGATTTA
AGGCAGAAAATCCATATTCATGAGGGAATATGCGGTGTTTTTCTACGTCTTAATAAGTTTTATCAAGCAG
GAGAGATAATTAACACTGAACTAAGGTTTGAAGAAAAACAAGTCGAGTATCAATATAAATCCCTAACTTG
GTACGCACATCAAACCTTTGCAGAGAAGTTATGCGAGGCAGATACCCAACAACTCAGACATGATTACATT
CAAATAACCAGTTGGTTGTATTTAGGGGGAATTGTTCGCCATGCTCGGACGCAGAATACTACAAAACTAG
AAGAGAAACCTGAATACGCTTTAGCATTATTATTTGTACCAGTAGTTTGTCATTATTGCTTACTTCATAT
ACCATCAGAAGACTTAAAAGAAAGGAAACCCCATCGCTACTTGGTGGTGATTCCAGAAATAAAGGATTTT
GAAGACGCTTCTCAAAGGAGATGGCGATTACAGCAATTAGAAACTAAACAGTTTCATGTTAGTAGCCTTG
GGGAAGCAGGATTACTTTATTACAGCTTAGACGATATTCAGCCTGAAGTGGCCTACTATCAAGCTTGTCA
AGTTTGGTTATATGAAAAAACAAATAAAGCTTCTCGTCAACGGACATTGATGAGTATAGAAGAAATTAAA
ATTGATAAGAATATTTTAATCACTTATCAACAGGTGCAAAAATACTTTAAAACTAATTATCAGATAATTA
AATATAAGCAAATTTTTATTAAGGTCAATCCGATTCGCTCCCTGATTGCTGATAATTTAGTGAAAGGAAT
CCATTGGTGGTCTAATTTTTGGGAAAAATTGGTGATAGAGGATTCAAAAGAATATTTATTTAACCAGTTA
TTTTCCAATCGAGAAGGATTCATCATAATGGCAGAGAATAGTGAAGAAGACAAGCAGTATCTTATTTTTA
TTAAGGTATTTCAGCAAGCTATGAAGGGCAACTTTGCTAAAATTTATGCCAAAACAGAGGAAGGTAAAGA
TCCTCCAATTAAGAAGAAAGTTGAACGATTAAGGGCAGAGCTAAACTATTGTTATGATGAATTGTCGTTT
AAGGAATATTTGTCTGACTTTTTAGTAAGAGGGGGATTAAATAAGTATTTTAATGAGCATCAGGAAGAGA
TTGCACTACTAATTAAAAAATCACCTTGGCAAGAAATAAGAATTTGGTCATTGTTAGCGATCGCCAGTTA
TAAACCCAAAGATAAACTCACTAATAGGGATGATAGTTCATTGTCAAACAATCAAAAACTAGAAGAAGTG
AATGATGACTCAGAAGAAGAATGACAGTAATATCCCAAATTATTATCTTTACGGAACAGTCCTCACTCGT
TATGGTTTAGCTTCCTTAAATCATGACATTAGACGAGGAAATAAGACTATTCTGCAAAAAGGCTATTGGA
ATAATGGTAAAATTCATTCTTTTGTAGGTTCAAGTGCAATTCGTTGGGCGTTACGTTTTTATCTTCAAAA
GCAAGGTTATTTAGTTAATCGAGTCTGGGATGAGGAAGAACATATTAATCGGTTAACAAGTGAAGATTTC
GATCCAGAAAAATTTTATGATGATGATATTTTTGGGTTTGCTTTATTAGAGTCTGCTGAAACAGAGGAGG
ACACTTCAACAACAAAGAGAAAAAAGAAACAAACAAAGACCAGCACTCCTAATCAGCGAATGGGTGCTTT
AGGGATGAATATGGCTGTTTCGCTAACGCCTTATGATGGTGCAGTTAAGTTAGGGGCAAAAAGTGGCAGA
GAGAAGGATAGTACATCTCTCCATTTTACAGAATATCATGCAACTCGATATCAATATTATTTTGGAATTG
ATGCCACTCATCTCAAAGATTTTTCGCGGATTTTACCTATGATAGATGGGATTATGAATCTGCCCAAGGT
AGGAGGGAGTAGTAATATTTTTAATTATCCTTTCTGTCCCGATAGTTTGGTATTTCAATGGACAAATCAT
TTTGCTTCATATATTTCCTATTGCTTTGAATATTGCGATCCTAAGAGTAAGGAAGCAAAACTTTCACAAG
AGTTTATAGATGAAGTGGAATGCGGACAGATTGACCCTAGTAAATTGTGGATTGGGGGAACAATTGTTAA
GGATTTACAGCAATTGGATAATTTTGAAAGTTCCCCTTTGAACAAGGCGCATATTTATCGTAATCGAAAT
GAAATGATTGAAGCTTTGAAAACAGTCATTAAAAGAGATTTGGGCTTGGAAGAATCAAAATGATTGCACC
ATTAATTCTCTATTTGGATGTTCCATTTACGACTTTTCGGGAGTCCCATGCAAGGGAAATGGGAAAAACC
TATCCTGTTCCTCCTCCAGCGACAGTGTATGGGATGTTGTTGTCTTTGGTAGGAGAAACGAATGTCTATC
GCCACTGTGGGGTAGAATTGGCCATTGCAATGTTATCTAGCCCCAAAAAGTCGCGAATTTTGCGTCAAAT
GAGACGGTTTAAGAATGCTGATTTTAGCCATCCAGAGAATGTTATTCCCTGTTATCAAGAAATTTTGTCT
AATCTGAAGTGTTTGATTTGGGTTCGTTCTGACGAGGAAAAGATACAACCAAGTTTAAGGGAGAGGATAC
AGTTAGCGTTTGACCATCCTGAGCTAGTAAGACGGTTTGGTTGTTTATTTTTGGGAGAAAGTGACCAGTT
GATTAAAACGATCAAACTTGCAAGGGAAGATTATCTAGAGGGAGTGAGACAGTGGGCGATTAGAGATAAT
CGAGGCAGGTTAACTTTACCCTATTGGGTTGACCATGTGGGGTCAAGAAATACCCGATTTTTGAGGTATC
GGATTGAGGAAATGGATAGATTATCACCTCCTGATTTAGCCTGGACAATGGTTCAATCTCCGATTTGACC
TAGGCTGCTGCCACCGCTGAGCAATAACTAGCATAACCCCTTGGGGCCTCTAAACGGGTCTTGAGGGGTT
TTTTGCTGAAACCTCAGGCATTTGAGAAGCACACGGTCACACTGCTTCCGGTAGTCAATAAACCGGTAAA
CCAGCAATAGACATAAGCGGCTATTTAACGACCCTGCCCTGAACCGACGACCGGGTCATCGTGGCCGGAT
CTTGCGGCCCCTCGGCTTGAACGAATTGTTAGACATTATTTGCCGACTACCTTGGTGATCTCGCCTTTCA
CGTAGTGGACAAATTCTTCCAACTGATCTGCGCGCGAGGCCAAGCGATCTTCTTCTTGTCCAAGATAAGC
CTGTCTAGCTTCAAGTATGACGGGCTGATACTGGGCCGGCAGGCGCTCCATTGCCCAGTCGGCAGCGACA
TCCTTCGGCGCGATTTTGCCGGTTACTGCGCTGTACCAAATGCGGGACAACGTAAGCACTACATTTCGCT
CATCGCCAGCCCAGTCGGGCGGCGAGTTCCATAGCGTTAAGGTTTCATTTAGCGCCTCAAATAGATCCTG
TTCAGGAACCGGATCAAAGAGTTCCTCCGCCGCTGGACCTACCAAGGCAACGCTATGTTCTCTTGCTTTT
GTCAGCAAGATAGCCAGATCAATGTCGATCGTGGCTGGCTCGAAGATACCTGCAAGAATGTCATTGCGCT
GCCATTCTCCAAATTGCAGTTCGCGCTTAGCTGGATAACGCCACGGAATGATGTCGTCGTGCACAACAAT
GGTGACTTCTACAGCGCGGAGAATCTCGCTCTCTCCAGGGGAAGCCGAAGTTTCCAAAAGGTCGTTGATC
AAAGCTCGCCGCGTTGTTTCATCAAGCCTTACGGTCACCGTAACCAGCAAATCAATATCACTGTGTGGCT
TCAGGCCGCCATCCACTGCGGAGCCGTACAAATGTACGGCCAGCAACGTCGGTTCGAGATGGCGCTCGAT
GACGCCAACTACCTCTGATAGTTGAGTCGATACTTCGGCGATCACCGCTTCCCTCATACTCTTCCTTTTT
CAATATTATTGAAGCATTTATCAGGGTTATTGTCTCATGAGCGGATACATATTTGAATGTATTTAGAAAA
ATAAACAAATAGCTAGCTCACTCGGTCGCTACGCTCCGGGCGTGAGACTGCGGCGGGCGCTGCGGACACA
TACAAAGTTACCCACAGATTCCGTGGATAAGCAGGGGACTAACATGTGAGGCAAAACAGCAGGGCCGCGC
CGGTGGCGTTTTTCCATAGGCTCCGCCCTCCTGCCAGAGTTCACATAAACAGACGCTTTTCCGGTGCATC
TGTGGGAGCCGTGAGGCTCAACCATGAATCTGACAGTACGGGCGAAACCCGACAGGACTTAAAGATCCCC
ACCGTTTCCGGCGGGTCGCTCCCTCTTGCGCTCTCCTGTTCCGACCCTGCCGTTTACCGGATACCTGTTC
CGCCTTTCTCCCTTACGGGAAGTGTGGCGCTTTCTCATAGCTCACACACTGGTATCTCGGCTCGGTGTAG
GTCGTTCGCTCCAAGCTGGGCTGTAAGCAAGAACTCCCCGTTCAGCCCGACTGCTGCGCCTTATCCGGTA
ACTGTTCACTTGAGTCCAACCCGGAAAAGCACGGTAAAACGCCACTGGCAGCAGCCATTGGTAACTGGGA
GTTCGCAGAGGATTTGTTTAGCTAAACACGCGGTTGCTCTTGAAGTGTGCGCCAAAGTCCGGCTACACTG
GAAGGACAGATTTGGTTGCTGTGCTCTGCGAAAGCCAGTTACCACGGTTAAGCAGTTCCCCAACTGACTT
AACCTTCGATCAAACCACCTCCCCAGGTGGTTTTTT
Features (pLannotate 1.2.2; 16 found; start..end, strand, type, name):
     27..124     -  rep_origin     CloDF13 ori (fragment): Plasmids containing the CloDF13 (CDF) origin of replication can be propagated in E. coli cells that contain additional plasmids with compatible origins.
    221..285     -  CDS            TcR (fragment): tetracycline efflux protein; tet; confers resistance to tetracycline
    300..321     -  protein_bind   CAP binding site: CAP binding activates transcription in the presence of cAMP. E. coli catabolite activator protein
    334..1416    -  CDS            lacI: lac repressor; lacI; The lac repressor binds to the lac operator to inhibit transcription in E. coli. This inhibition can be relieved by adding lactose or isopropyl-β-D-thiogalactopyranoside (IPTG).
   1417..1494    -  promoter       lacI promoter: lacI
   1502..1537    -  CDS            TcR (fragment): tetracycline efflux protein; tet; confers resistance to tetracycline
   1540..1558    +  promoter       T7 promoter: promoter for bacteriophage T7 RNA polymerase
   1559..1583    +  protein_bind   lac operator: The lac repressor binds to the lac operator to inhibit transcription in E. coli. This inhibition can be relieved by adding lactose or isopropyl-β-D-thiogalactopyranoside (IPTG). lac repressor encoded by lacI
   1598..1620    +  RBS            RBS: efficient ribosome binding site from bacteriophage T7 gene 10 (Olins and Rangwala, 1989)
   1826..1844    +  promoter       T7 promoter: promoter for bacteriophage T7 RNA polymerase
   1845..1869    +  protein_bind   lac operator: The lac repressor binds to the lac operator to inhibit transcription in E. coli. This inhibition can be relieved by adding lactose or isopropyl-β-D-thiogalactopyranoside (IPTG). lac repressor encoded by lacI
   5743..5760    +  CDS            SET1 (fragment): solubility-enhancement tag derived from T7 phage gene 10B
   5768..5815    +  terminator     T7 terminator: transcription terminator for bacteriophage T7 RNA polymerase
   5986..6777    -  CDS            SmR: aminoglycoside adenylyltransferase (Murphy, 1985); aadA; confers resistance to spectinomycin and streptomycin
   6778..6869    -  promoter       AmpR promoter: bla
   6917..2       -  rep_origin     CloDF13 ori (fragment) (across the origin): Plasmids containing the CloDF13 (CDF) origin of replication can be propagated in E. coli cells that contain additional plasmids with compatible origins.
