[The description below was written by a language model from this plasmid's Addgene catalogue record and pLannotate feature annotations shown in this document.]
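Description:
pMS24: pCascade(PmcCAST)_entry is a bacterial expression plasmid built on the pCDFDuet-1 backbone. It supplies the RNA-guided targeting module of the CRISPR-associated transposon (CAST) from Peltigera membranacea cyanobiont 210A. It replicates in E. coli from the CloDF13 (CDF) origin at low copy. This origin is compatible with other common origins, so the plasmid can be maintained alongside additional plasmids in the same cell. Selection is by spectinomycin, through the aadA (SmR) aminoglycoside adenylyltransferase gene, which the annotation places downstream of an AmpR-type promoter. The backbone also carries lacI with its own promoter.

The payload follows the Duet layout, with two T7 promoters, each paired with a lac operator. Transcription therefore depends on T7 RNA polymerase, is repressed by LacI and can be induced with IPTG. According to the catalogue entry, the inserts are a minimal PmcCAST CRISPR array and the Cascade genes Cas6, Cas8, Cas7 and Cas5. The feature table does not annotate these elements. A short interval follows the first T7 promoter/RBS, and a large unannotated stretch lies between the second T7-lac element and the T7 terminator. These regions presumably hold the array and the cas genes, but the record does not state which promoter drives which. The short "TcR" and "SET1" fragment hits are probably incidental annotation matches rather than functional parts.

As an "entry" vector, the array contains two BsaI sites so that a chosen spacer can be inserted by Golden Gate-style cloning. The resulting plasmid expresses Cascade together with a crRNA of defined target. It is suited to studying RNA-guided target recognition and transposon homing by PmcCAST in E. coli.
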