Addgene plasmid #168157: pMS24: pCascade(PmcCAST)_entry
Purpose: Inducible expression of PmcCAST Cascade proteins. Two BsaI sites for spacer cloning.
Depositing lab: Feng Zhang. Depositing organization: Broad Institute. Publication: Dual modes of CRISPR-associated transposon homing. Saito M, Ladha A, Strecker J, Faure G, Neumann E, Altae-Tran H, Macrae RK, Zhang F. Cell. 2021 Apr 29;184(9):2441-2453.e18. doi: 10.1016/j.cell.2021.03.006. Epub 2021 Mar 25. PubMed 33770501.
Backbone
  Vector backbone: pCDFDuet-1
  Backbone manufacturer: Millipore Sigma
  Vector type: Bacterial Expression
Growth in bacteria
  Bacterial resistance: Spectinomycin, 50 μg/mL
  Growth temperature: 37°C
  Growth strain: NEB Stable
  Copy number: Low Copy
Gene/Insert 1
  Gene/Insert name: PmcCAST minimal CRISPR array
  Species: Peltigera membranacea cyanobiont 210A
Gene/Insert 2
  Gene/Insert name: PmcCAST Cascade proteins (Cas6, Cas8, Cas7 and Cas5)
  Species: Peltigera membranacea cyanobiont 210A
Terms and licenses: Academic/Nonprofit Terms; Industry Terms: Not Available to Industry
How to cite: pMS24: pCascade(PmcCAST)_entry was a gift from Feng Zhang (Addgene plasmid # 168157 ; http://n2t.net/addgene:168157 ; RRID:Addgene_168157)
